>Addgene plasmid #198784 | pJL065 | addgene full sequence | sequence record 390242 | Addgene NGS Result
AAGCTTGCATGCGCGGCCGCACTGACTGTACTTAAATATATAGGGACGTGCGAAATAGCATTGGAAAATG
AGAGGACGCAGAGAAAAATTTTCAGAGCGACTTTTTTCCAGTTCAAAGTGCTCCTCTGCCGCTACATTTT
TTGGAGGGGCCTACTTAAAGAAGGAGTATCGTCAATGGGAAAATTGTTTTAAAATGTAGTATTTGTACTC
AAACTTTCAATTATCGCAAAAGAAAAACGGAAAAAATCCGTTAACATTCAGCATTTAGCCGTTGAAATCG
ACGAAAGTGGCTGAAAGTGGCTGAATTTGAATTTCGCGCGCAAATGAATCCTAGGCCACCACGCAACTTT
TAGGCCATATTCGTAAACAAAATATTGATTTAAATGTAATTTTTCGAACTTTAATTCGCTTTTCTTTCTG
GAAAAGTTCAAGAAAACTGGGAAGAAGAAATTGTATTGAGTATTTTTTCAAAGGACAATACCAAAACAAA
TAAAAATTCGAAAGATCGTCGTGGCCTAGGATTTCTGTAGTTAATTTTTAAAGATTTTTTCGACTTAAAA
TGCTGAATCTAAGCGGATTCTCCCGTTTTTGTTTTGTAATATTCTTAAGTTTGAGCACGAATACTACATT
TTAAAACAATTTTCCCATTGACGATACTCCTTCTTTAAAGGGTCTTCTTCAAAATGGCATAGGTTTCATT
CAGAAGTCCGGGATTATGTTGAAATGCTTCCCTTGTGAGTAGGCAGTAAATACATCCAATTTCACATAAT
CGAAGAGAGATCATTCATTTAGGATACATTGTGTTGTGATTCATGACATTTACTACAACACAACCAGCTG
ATGTGTGTGATTCAGGTTTTAATTGTAGCATCTTGTGATTGGAATAATAAATTCAATATATTTTCCCAAT
TCTGAATTTGTGGATACAAACGTATTATTTTTAACTGAATACCTCGTGAAATCAGATTTCAGATTTTGAA
AACAATATATCTGACTATAAGTTGCGTATGTAGACAAATTCCAGGAAAATAATGGCTCAAACGACACGCC
CCTGGCTTCAAGTTACTATAAAATAGGTTAGGAACAAAGCACATATAACCATGTATTCAGTTTAATTAAT
TTTTTGTTGGCGGTGGCATGAAATTCTCATAATTTCATTAAGATACCTTACAGCTCCGGCGCGCCTCTAG
AGGATCCCCGGGATTGGCCAAAGGACCCAAAGGTATGTTTCGAATGATACTAACATAACATAGAACATTT
TCAGGAGGACCCTTGGCTAGGATGGGCCCTAAAAAGAAGCGTAAAGCTAGCATGAAGCTGTTGTCTTCAA
TGGAACAAGCTTGCGACATATGCCGGTTAAAAAAACTCAGGTGCTCGAAGGAAAAGCCCAAGTGTGCCAA
GTGTCTGAAGAACAACTCGGAGTGCCGTTATTCTCCCAAGGCTATGAGGTCCCCACTGACCAGGGCGCAT
CTGACAGAGGTAGAATCAAGGTTGGAAAAATTGGAAGATTTGTTTCTGCTCATGTTTCCTCGGGAAAACC
TGGACAGCATTTTGAACATGGACTCTTTGGACGAAGTGAAAGTAATGTTGAAACAATTATATATGCAGGA
CTATGGTGACACGGATGCTGCTATGGATAGCTTGACCCCTATGGAAAATGGCATGTCTGAAGGGCCGAGA
AAACACATGAAGACTGCGACATCATCGCCAAAAGTGGATGAAGATGGAAGCCAAAGTCAGTTGAGTGTAT
CGCCGGAATTCCCGCTGCAGTCTGGTGGCGGAGGGGCTCCTAGGGGTTCCGGACGGGCTGACGCATTGGA
CGATTTTGATCTGGATATGCTGGGAAGTGACGCCCTCGATGATTTTGACCTTGACATGCTTGGTTCGGAT
GCCCTTGATGACTTTGACCTCGACATGCTCGGCAGTGACGCCCTTGATGATTTCGACCTGGACATGCTGA
TTAACTAAGGTACCGAATTCGCTAGCCGGCCATACAAGTAATCCGGATGATCGACGCCAACGTCGTTGAA
TTTTCAAATTTTAAATACTGAATATTTGTTTTTTTTCCTATTATTTATTTATTCTCTTTGTGTTTTTTTT
CTTGCTTTCTAAAAAATTAATTCAATCCAAATCTAAACATTTTTTTTTCTCTTTCCGTCTCCCAATTCGT
ATTCCGCTCCTCTCATCTGAACACAATGTGCAAGTTTATTTATCTTCTCGCTTTCATTTCATTAGGACGT
GGGGGGAATTGGTGGAAGGGGGAAACACACAAAAGGATGATGGAAATGAAATAAGGACACACAATATGCA
ACAACATTCAATTCAGAAATATGGAGGAAGGTTTAAAAGAAAACATAAAAATATATAGAGGAGGAAGGAA
AACTAGTAAAAAATAAGCAAAGAAATTAGGCGAACGATGAGAATTGTCCTCGCTTGGGCCCAAAAGGCCT
TTTTTTTTTGGCGCCGACGTCAGGTGGCACTTTTCGGGGAAATGTGCGCGGAACCCCTATTTGTTTATTT
TTCTAAATACATTCAAATATGTATCCGCTCATGAGACAATAACCCTGATAAATGCTTCAATAATATTGAA
AAAGGAAGAGTATGAGTATTCAACATTTCCGTGTCGCCCTTATTCCCTTTTTTGCGGCATTTTGCCTTCC
TGTTTTTGCTCACCCAGAAACGCTGGTGAAAGTAAAAGATGCTGAAGATCAGTTGGGTGCACGAGTGGGT
TACATCGAACTGGATCTCAACAGCGGTAAGATCCTTGAGAGTTTTCGCCCCGAAGAACGTTTTCCAATGA
TGAGCACTTTTAAAGTTCTGCTATGTGGCGCGGTATTATCCCGTATTGACGCCGGGCAAGAGCAACTCGG
TCGCCGCATACACTATTCTCAGAATGACTTGGTTGAGTACTCACCAGTCACAGAAAAGCATCTTACGGAT
GGCATGACAGTAAGAGAATTATGCAGTGCTGCCATAACCATGAGTGATAACACTGCGGCCAACTTACTTC
TGACAACGATCGGAGGACCGAAGGAGCTAACCGCTTTTTTGCACAACATGGGGGATCATGTAACTCGCCT
TGATCGTTGGGAACCGGAGCTGAATGAAGCCATACCAAACGACGAGCGTGACACCACGATGCCTGTAGCA
ATGGCAACAACGTTGCGCAAACTATTAACTGGCGAACTACTTACTCTAGCTTCCCGGCAACAATTAATAG
ACTGGATGGAGGCGGATAAAGTTGCAGGACCACTTCTGCGCTCGGCCCTTCCGGCTGGCTGGTTTATTGC
TGATAAATCTGGAGCCGGTGAGCGTGGGTCTCGCGGTATCATTGCAGCACTGGGGCCAGATGGTAAGCCC
TCCCGTATCGTAGTTATCTACACGACGGGGAGTCAGGCAACTATGGATGAACGAAATAGACAGATCGCTG
AGATAGGTGCCTCACTGATTAAGCATTGGTAACTGTCAGACCAAGTTTACTCATATATACTTTAGATTGA
TTTAAAACTTCATTTTTAATTTAAAAGGATCTAGGTGAAGATCCTTTTTGATAATCTCATGACCAAAATC
CCTTAACGTGAGTTTTCGTTCCACTGAGCGTCAGACCCCGTAGAAAAGATCAAAGGATCTTCTTGAGATC
CTTTTTTTCTGCGCGTAATCTGCTGCTTGCAAACAAAAAAACCACCGCTACCAGCGGTGGTTTGTTTGCC
GGATCAAGAGCTACCAACTCTTTTTCCGAAGGTAACTGGCTTCAGCAGAGCGCAGATACCAAATACTGTT
CTTCTAGTGTAGCCGTAGTTAGGCCACCACTTCAAGAACTCTGTAGCACCGCCTACATACCTCGCTCTGC
TAATCCTGTTACCAGTGGCTGCTGCCAGTGGCGATAAGTCGTGTCTTACCGGGTTGGACTCAAGACGATA
GTTACCGGATAAGGCGCAGCGGTCGGGCTGAACGGGGGGTTCGTGCACACAGCCCAGCTTGGAGCGAACG
ACCTACACCGAACTGAGATACCTACAGCGTGAGCTATGAGAAAGCGCCACGCTTCCCGAAGGGAGAAAGG
CGGACAGGTATCCGGTAAGCGGCAGGGTCGGAACAGGAGAGCGCACGAGGGAGCTTCCAGGGGGAAACGC
CTGGTATCTTTATAGTCCTGTCGGGTTTCGCCACCTCTGACTTGAGCGTCGATTTTTGTGATGCTCGTCA
GGGGGGCGGAGCCTATGGAAAAACGCCAGCAACGCGGCCTTTTTACGGTTCCTGGCCTTTTGCTGGCCTT
TTGCTCACATGTTCTTTCCTGCGTTATCCCCTGATTCTGTGGATAACCGTATTACCGCCTTTGAGTGAGC
TGATACCGCTCGCCGCAGCCGAACGACCGAGCGCAGCGAGTCAGTGAGCGAGGAAGCGGAAGAGCGCCCA
ATACGCAAACCGCCTCTCCCCGCGCGTTGGCCGATTCATTAATGCAGCTGGCACGACAGGTTTCCCGACT
GGAAAGCGGGCAGTGAGCGCAACGCAATTAATGTGAGTTAGCTCACTCATTAGGCACCCCAGGCTTTACA
CTTTATGCTTCCGGCTCGTATGTTGTGTGGAATTGTGAGCGGATAACAATTTCACACAGGAAACAGCTAT
GACCATGATTACGCCAAGCTGTAAGTTTAAACATGATCTTACTAACTAACTATTCTCATTTAAATTTTCA
GAGCTTAAAAATGGCTGAAATCACTCACAACGATGGATACGCTAACAACTTGGAAATGAAAT
Features (pLannotate 1.2.2; 10 found; start..end, strand, type, name):
   1185..1202    -  misc_feature   MCS (fragment): pUC18/19 multiple cloning site
   1312..1752    +  CDS            GAL4 (fragment): GAL4_YEAST - Experimental evidence at protein level: Swiss-Prot protein existence level 1. This protein is a positive regulator for the gene expression of the galactose-induced genes such as GAL1, GAL2, GAL7, GAL10, and MEL1 which code for the enzymes used to convert galactose to glucose. It recognizes a 17 base pair sequence in (5'-CGGRNNRCYNYNCNCCG-3') the upstream activating sequence (UAS-G) of these genes. From Saccharomyces cerevisiae (strain ATCC 204508 / S288c) (Baker's yeast).
   1930..1946    +  CDS            VP96 (fragment): 6 tandem repeats of the minimal activation domain of herpes simplex virus VP16 (Cheng et al., 2013)
   2497..2601    +  promoter       AmpR promoter: bla
   2602..3462    +  CDS            AmpR: β-lactamase; bla; confers resistance to ampicillin, carbenicillin, and related antibiotics
   3633..4221    +  rep_origin     ori: high-copy-number ColE1/pMB1/pBR322/pUC origin of replication
   4404..4496    +  CDS            lacI (fragment): lac repressor; lacI; The lac repressor binds to the lac operator to inhibit transcription in E. coli. This inhibition can be relieved by adding lactose or isopropyl-β-D-thiogalactopyranoside (IPTG).
   4509..4530    +  protein_bind   CAP binding site: CAP binding activates transcription in the presence of cAMP. E. coli catabolite activator protein
   4545..4575    +  promoter       lac promoter: promoter for the E. coli lac operon
   4583..4599    +  protein_bind   lac operator: The lac repressor binds to the lac operator to inhibit transcription in E. coli. This inhibition can be relieved by adding lactose or isopropyl-β-D-thiogalactopyranoside (IPTG). lac repressor encoded by lacI
