[The description below was written by a language model from this plasmid's Addgene catalogue record and pLannotate feature annotations shown in this document.]
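Description:
pJL065 is a C. elegans expression plasmid built on the pHW393 backbone that serves as a cGAL "driver" construct for the AWA olfactory sensory neurons. It is maintained in E. coli as a high-copy plasmid through a ColE1/pUC-type origin of replication and is selected with ampicillin via the β-lactamase gene and its native bla promoter. Remnants of a pUC-style cloning vector are also annotated, including a fragment of the multiple cloning site, a short lacI fragment, the CAP binding site, and the lac promoter and operator. These have no role in worm expression.

The payload is described as Podr-10-GAL4-SK(DBD)-VP64: the odr-10 promoter from C. elegans placed upstream of a synthetic transcription factor. That factor joins a GAL4 DNA-binding domain to the VP64 activation domain, which consists of tandem repeats of the minimal herpes simplex virus VP16 activation motif. The feature table supports this, showing a GAL4 fragment on the forward strand followed by a short match to VP16-repeat sequence. The promoter itself is not annotated but presumably occupies the unannotated region upstream of the GAL4 coding sequence. The listed insert size of 1149 bp fits that region rather than the whole fusion cassette. No 3′ UTR is annotated, so the record does not state which terminator is used.

In a bipartite GAL4-UAS system, this driver confines the transactivator to AWA neurons. When combined with a separate UAS-effector transgene, it switches on reporters, sensors or other effectors specifically in those cells. It belongs to a toolkit of drivers covering C. elegans sensory neurons.
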