Addgene plasmid #198784: pJL065
Purpose: Drives specific expression in the AWA neurons
Depositing lab: Paul Sternberg. Depositing organization: California Institute of Technology. Publication: A cGAL-UAS bipartite expression toolkit for Caenorhabditis elegans sensory neurons. Nava S, Palma W, Wan X, Oh JY, Gharib S, Wang H, Revanna JS, Tan M, Zhang M, Liu J, Chen CH, Lee JS, Perry B, Sternberg PW. Proc Natl Acad Sci U S A. 2023 Dec 19;120(51):e2221680120. doi: 10.1073/pnas.2221680120. Epub 2023 Dec 14. PubMed 38096407.
Backbone
  Vector backbone: pHW393
  Backbone size w/o insert (bp): 3611
  Vector type: Worm Expression
Growth in bacteria
  Bacterial resistance: Ampicillin, 100 μg/mL
  Growth temperature: 37°C
  Growth strain: DH5alpha
  Copy number: High Copy
Gene/Insert
  Gene/Insert name: Podr-10-GAL4-SK(DBD)-VP64
  Species: C. elegans (nematode)
  Insert size (bp): 1149
  Cloning method: Restriction Enzyme; 5′ cloning site Unknown (unknown if destroyed); 3′ cloning site Unknown (unknown if destroyed)
Terms and licenses: Academic/Nonprofit Terms; Industry Terms: Not Available to Industry
How to cite: pJL065 was a gift from Paul Sternberg (Addgene plasmid # 198784 ; http://n2t.net/addgene:198784 ; RRID:Addgene_198784)
