>Addgene plasmid #198784 | pJL065 | depositor partial sequence | sequence record 385038 | odr-10 promoter
TACTTAAATATATAGGGACGTGCGAAATAGCATTGGAAAATGAGAGGACGCAGAGAAAAATTTTCAGAGC
GACTTTTTTCCAGTTCAAAGTGCTCCTCTGCCGCTACATTTTTTGGAGGGGCCTACTTAAAGAAGGAGTA
TCGTCAATGGGAAAATTGTTTTAAAATGTAGTATTTGTACTCAAACTTTCAATTATCGCAAAAGAAAAAC
GGAAAAAATCCGTTAACATTCAGCATTTAGCCGTTGAAATCGACGAAAGTGGCTGAAAGTGGCTGAATTT
GAATTTCGCGCGCAAATGAATCCTAGGCCACCACGCAACTTTTAGGCCATATTCGTAAACAAAATATTGA
TTTAAATGTAATTTTTCGAACTTTAATTCGCTTTTCTTTCTGGAAAAGTTCAAGAAAACTGGGAAGAAGA
AATTGTATTGAGTATTTTTTCAAAGGACAATACCAAAACAAATAAAAATTCGAAAGATCGTCGTGGCCTA
GGATTTCTGTAGTTAATTTTTAAAGATTTTTTCGACTTAAAATGCTGAATCTAAGCGGATTCTCCCGTTT
TTGTTTTGTAATATTCTTAAGTTTGAGCACGAATACTACATTTTAAAACAATTTTCCCATTGACGATACT
CCTTCTTTAAAGGGTCTTCTTCAAAATGGCATAGGTTTCATTCAGAAGTCCGGGATTATGTTGAAATGCT
TCCCTTGTGAGTAGGCAGTAAATACATCCAATTTCACATAATCGAAGAGAGATCATTCATTTAGGATACA
TTGTGTTGTGATTCATGACATTTACTACAACACAACCAGCTGATGTGTGTGATTCAGGTTTTAATTGTAG
CATCTTGTGATTGGAATAATAAATTCAATATATTTTCCCAATTCTGAATTTGTGGATACAAACGTATTAT
TTTTAACTGAATACCTCGTGAAATCAGATTTCAGATTTTGAAAACAATATATCTGACTATAAGTTGCGTA
TGTAGACAAATTCCAGGAAAATAATGGCTCAAACGACACGCCCCTGGCTTCAAGTTACTATAAAATAGGT
TAGGAACAAAGCACATATAACCATGTATTCAGTTTAATTAATTTTTTGTTGGCGGTGGCATGAAATTCTC
ATAATTTCATTAAGATACCTTACAGCTCC
